>Addgene plasmid #181721 | pAG416-GAL-TDP-43-M337V | addgene full sequence | sequence record 430962 | Addgene NGS Result
GACGAAAGGGCCTCGTGATACGCCTATTTTTATAGGTTAATGTCATGATAATAATGGTTTCTTAGACGGA
TCGCTTGCCTGTAACTTACACGCGCCTCGTATCTTTTAATGATGGAATAATTTGGGAATTTACTCTGTGT
TTATTTATTTTTATGTTTTGTATTTGGATTTTAGAAAGTAAATAAAGAAGGTAGAAGAGTTACGGAATGA
AGAAAAAAAAATAAACAAAGGTTTAAAAAATTTCAACAAAAAGCGTACTTTACATATATATTTATTAGAC
AAGAAAAGCAGATTAAATAGATATACATTCGATTAACGATAAGTAAAATGTAAAATCACAGGATTTTCGT
GTGTGGTCTTCTACACAGACAAGATGAAACAATTCGGCATTAATACCTGAGAGCAGGAAGAGCAAGATAA
AAGGTAGTATTTGTTGGCGATCCCCCTAGAGTCTTTTACATCTTCGGAAAACAAAAACTATTTTTTCTTT
AATTTCTTTTTTTACTTTCTATTTTTAATTTATATATTTATATTAAAAAATTTAAATTATAATTATTTTT
ATAGCACGTGATGAAAAGGACCCAGGTGGCACTTTTCGGGGAAATGTGCGCGGAACCCCTATTTGTTTAT
TTTTCTAAATACATTCAAATATGTATCCGCTCATGAGACAATAACCCTGATAAATGCTTCAATAATATTG
AAAAAGGAAGAGTATGAGTATTCAACATTTCCGTGTCGCCCTTATTCCCTTTTTTGCGGCATTTTGCCTT
CCTGTTTTTGCTCACCCAGAAACGCTGGTGAAAGTAAAAGATGCTGAAGATCAGTTGGGTGCACGAGTGG
GTTACATCGAACTGGATCTCAACAGCGGTAAGATCCTTGAGAGTTTTCGCCCCGAAGAACGTTTTCCAAT
GATGAGCACTTTTAAAGTTCTGCTATGTGGCGCGGTATTATCCCGTATTGACGCCGGGCAAGAGCAACTC
GGTCGCCGCATACACTATTCTCAGAATGACTTGGTTGAGTACTCACCAGTCACAGAAAAGCATCTTACGG
ATGGCATGACAGTAAGAGAATTATGCAGTGCTGCCATAACCATGAGTGATAACACTGCGGCCAACTTACT
TCTGACAACGATCGGAGGACCGAAGGAGCTAACCGCTTTTTTGCACAACATGGGGGATCATGTAACTCGC
CTTGATCGTTGGGAACCGGAGCTGAATGAAGCCATACCAAACGACGAGCGTGACACCACGATGCCTGTAG
CAATGGCAACAACGTTGCGCAAACTATTAACTGGCGAACTACTTACTCTAGCTTCCCGGCAACAATTAAT
AGACTGGATGGAGGCGGATAAAGTTGCAGGACCACTTCTGCGCTCGGCCCTTCCGGCTGGCTGGTTTATT
GCTGATAAATCTGGAGCCGGTGAGCGTGGGTCTCGCGGTATCATTGCAGCACTGGGGCCAGATGGTAAGC
CCTCCCGTATCGTAGTTATCTACACGACGGGGAGTCAGGCAACTATGGATGAACGAAATAGACAGATCGC
TGAGATAGGTGCCTCACTGATTAAGCATTGGTAACTGTCAGACCAAGTTTACTCATATATACTTTAGATT
GATTTAAAACTTCATTTTTAATTTAAAAGGATCTAGGTGAAGATCCTTTTTGATAATCTCATGACCAAAA
TCCCTTAACGTGAGTTTTCGTTCCACTGAGCGTCAGACCCCGTAGAAAAGATCAAAGGATCTTCTTGAGA
TCCTTTTTTTCTGCGCGTAATCTGCTGCTTGCAAACAAAAAAACCACCGCTACCAGCGGTGGTTTGTTTG
CCGGATCAAGAGCTACCAACTCTTTTTCCGAAGGTAACTGGCTTCAGCAGAGCGCAGATACCAAATACTG
TTCTTCTAGTGTAGCCGTAGTTAGGCCACCACTTCAAGAACTCTGTAGCACCGCCTACATACCTCGCTCT
GCTAATCCTGTTACCAGTGGCTGCTGCCAGTGGCGATAAGTCGTGTCTTACCGGGTTGGACTCAAGACGA
TAGTTACCGGATAAGGCGCAGCGGTCGGGCTGAACGGGGGGTTCGTGCACACAGCCCAGCTTGGAGCGAA
CGACCTACACCGAACTGAGATACCTACAGCGTGAGCTATGAGAAAGCGCCACGCTTCCCGAAGGGAGAAA
GGCGGACAGGTATCCGGTAAGCGGCAGGGTCGGAACAGGAGAGCGCACGAGGGAGCTTCCAGGGGGAAAC
GCCTGGTATCTTTATAGTCCTGTCGGGTTTCGCCACCTCTGACTTGAGCGTCGATTTTTGTGATGCTCGT
CAGGGGGGCGGAGCCTATGGAAAAACGCCAGCAACGCGGCCTTTTTACGGTTCCTGGCCTTTTGCTGGCC
TTTTGCTCACATGTTCTTTCCTGCGTTATCCCCTGATTCTGTGGATAACCGTATTACCGCCTTTGAGTGA
GCTGATACCGCTCGCCGCAGCCGAACGACCGAGCGCAGCGAGTCAGTGAGCGAGGAAGCGGAAGAGCGCC
CAATACGCAAACCGCCTCTCCCCGCGCGTTGGCCGATTCATTAATGCAGCTGGCACGACAGGTTTCCCGA
CTGGAAAGCGGGCAGTGAGCGCAACGCAATTAATGTGAGTTAGCTCACTCATTAGGCACCCCAGGCTTTA
CACTTTATGCTTCCGGCTCGTATGTTGTGTGGAATTGTGAGCGGATAACAATTTCACACAGGAAACAGCT
ATGACCATGATTACGCCAAGCGCGCAATTAACCCTCACTAAAGGGAACAAAAGCTGGAGCTCTAGTACGG
ATTAGAAGCCGCCGAGCGGGTGACAGCCCTCCGAAGGAAGACTCTCCTCCGTGCGTCCTCGTCTTCACCG
GTCGCGTTCCTGAAACGCAGATGTGCCTCGCGCCGCACTGCTCCGAACAATAAAGATTCTACAATACTAG
CTTTTATGGTTATGAAGAGGAAAAATTGGCAGTAACCTGGCCCCACAAACCTTCAAATGAACGAATCAAA
TTAACAACCATAGGATGATAATGCGATTAGTTTTTTAGCCTTATTTCTGGGGTAATTAATCAGCGAAGCG
ATGATTTTTGATCTATTAACAGATATATAAATGCAAAAACTGCATAACCACTTTAACTAATACTTTCAAC
ATTTTCGGTTTGTATTACTTCTTATTCAAATGTAATAAAAGTATCAACAAAAAATTGTTAATATACCTCT
ATACTTTAACGTCAAGGAGAAAAAACCCCGGATTCTAGAACTAGTGGATCCCCCATCACAAGTTTGTACA
AAAAAGCAGGCTACAAAATGTCTGAATATATTCGGGTAACCGAAGATGAGAACGATGAGCCCATTGAAAT
ACCATCGGAAGACGATGGGACGGTGCTGCTCTCCACGGTTACAGCCCAGTTTCCAGGGGCGTGTGGGCTT
CGCTACAGGAATCCAGTGTCTCAGTGTATGAGAGGTGTCCGGCTGGTAGAAGGAATTCTGCATGCCCCAG
ATGCTGGCTGGGGAAATCTGGTGTATGTTGTCAACTATCCAAAAGATAACAAAAGAAAAATGGATGAGAC
AGATGCTTCATCAGCAGTGAAAGTGAAAAGAGCAGTCCAGAAAACATCCGATTTAATAGTGTTGGGTCTC
CCATGGAAAACAACCGAACAGGACCTGAAAGAGTATTTTAGTACCTTTGGAGAAGTTCTTATGGTGCAGG
TCAAGAAAGATCTTAAGACTGGTCATTCAAAGGGGTTTGGCTTTGTTCGTTTTACGGAATATGAAACACA
AGTGAAAGTAATGTCACAGCGACATATGATAGATGGACGATGGTGTGACTGCAAACTTCCTAATTCTAAG
CAAAGCCAAGATGAGCCTTTGAGAAGCAGAAAAGTGTTTGTGGGGCGCTGTACAGAGGACATGACTGAGG
ATGAGCTGCGGGAGTTCTTCTCTCAGTACGGGGATGTGATGGATGTCTTCATCCCCAAGCCATTCAGGGC
CTTTGCCTTTGTTACATTTGCAGATGATCAGATTGCGCAGTCTCTTTGTGGAGAGGACTTGATCATTAAA
GGAATCAGCGTTCATATATCCAATGCCGAACCTAAGCACAATAGCAATAGACAGTTAGAAAGAAGTGGAA
GATTTGGTGGTAATCCAGGTGGCTTTGGGAATCAGGGTGGATTTGGTAATAGCAGAGGGGGTGGAGCTGG
TTTGGGAAACAATCAAGGTAGTAATATGGGTGGTGGGATGAACTTTGGTGCGTTCAGCATTAATCCAGCC
ATGATGGCTGCCGCCCAGGCAGCACTACAGAGCAGTTGGGGTATGGTGGGCATGTTAGCCAGCCAGCAGA
ACCAGTCAGGCCCATCGGGTAATAACCAAAACCAAGGCAACATGCAGAGGGAGCCAAACCAGGCCTTCGG
TTCTGGAAATAACTCTTATAGTGGCTCTAATTCTGGTGCAGCAATTGGTTGGGGATCAGCATCCAATGCA
GGGTCGGGCAGTGGTTTTAATGGAGGCTTTGGCTCAAGCATGGATTCTAAGTCTTCTGGCTGGGGAATGT
AAAACCCAGCTTTCTTGTACAAAGTGGTGATGGGCTGCAGGAATTCGATATCAAGCTTATCGATACCGTC
GACCTCGAGTCATGTAATTAGTTATGTCACGCTTACATTCACGCCCTCCCCCCACATCCGCTCTAACCGA
AAAGGAAGGAGTTAGACAACCTGAAGTCTAGGTCCCTATTTATTTTTTTATAGTTATGTTAGTATTAAGA
ACGTTATTTATATTTCAAATTTTTCTTTTTTTTCTGTACAGACGCGTGTACGCATGTAACATTATACTGA
AAACCTTGCTTGAGAAGGTTTTGGGACGCTCGAAGGCTTTAATTTGCGGCCGGTACCCAATTCGCCCTAT
AGTGAGTCGTATTACGCGCGCTCACTGGCCGTCGTTTTACAACGTCGTGACTGGGAAAACCCTGGCGTTA
CCCAACTTAATCGCCTTGCAGCACATCCCCCTTTCGCCAGCTGGCGTAATAGCGAAGAGGCCCGCACCGA
TCGCCCTTCCCAACAGTTGCGCAGCCTGAATGGCGAATGG
[124 nt withheld, positions 5081-5204]
C
[91 nt withheld, positions 5206-5296]
A
[49 nt withheld, positions 5298-5346]
CCTTTGACGTTGGAGTCCACGTTCTTT
[37 nt withheld, positions 5374-5410]
ACCCTATCTCGGTCTATTCTTTTGATTTATAAGGGATTTTGCCGATTTCGGCCTATTGGTTAAAAAATGA
GCTGATTTAACAAAAATTTAACGCGAATTTTAACAAAATATTAACGCTTACAATTTCCTGATGCGGTATT
TTCTCCTTACGCATCTGTGCGGTATTTCACACCGCATAGGGTAATAACTGATATAATTAAATTGAAGCTC
TAATTTGTGAGTTTAGTATACATGCATTTACTTATAATACAGTTTTTTAGTTTTGCTGGCCGCATCTTCT
CAAATATGCTTCCCAGCCTGCTTTTCTGTAACGTTCACCCTCTACCTTAGCATCCCTTCCCTTTGCAAAT
AGTCCTCTTCCAACAATAATAATGTCAGATCCTGTAGAGACCACATCATCCACGGTTCTATACTGTTGAC
CCAATGCGTCTCCCTTGTCATCTAAACCCACACCGGGTGTCATAATCAACCAATCGTAACCTTCATCTCT
TCCACCCATGTCTCTTTGAGCAATAAAGCCGATAACAAAATCTTTGTCGCTCTTCGCAATGTCAACAGTA
CCCTTAGTATATTCTCCAGTAGATAGGGAGCCCTTGCATGACAATTCTGCTAACATCAAAAGGCCTCTAG
GTTCCTTTGTTACTTCTTCTGCCGCCTGCTTCAAACCGCTAACAATACCTGGGCCCACCACACCGTGTGC
ATTCGTAATGTCTGCCCATTCTGCTATTCTGTATACACCCGCAGAGTACTGCAATTTGACTGTATTACCA
ATGTCAGCAAATTTTCTGTCTTCGAAGAGTAAAAAATTGTACTTGGCGGATAATGCCTTTAGCGGCTTAA
CTGTGCCCTCCATGGAAAAATCAGTCAAGATATCCACATGTGTTTTTAGTAAACAAATTTTGGGACCTAA
TGCTTCAACTAACTCCAGTAATTCCTTGGTGGTACGAACATCCAATGAAGCACACAAGTTTGTTTGCTTT
TCGTGCATGATATTAAATAGCTTGGCAGCAACAGGACTAGGATGAGTAGCAGCACGTTCCTTATATGTAG
CTTTCGACATGATTTATCTTCGTTTCCTGCAGGTTTTTGTTCTGTGCAGTTGGGTTAAGAATACTGGGCA
ATTTCATGTTTCTTCAACACTACATATGCGTATATATACCAATCTAAGTCTGTGCTCCTTCCTTCGTTCT
TCCTTCTGTTCGGAGATTACCGAATCAAAAAAATTTCAAGGAAACCGAAATCAAAAAAAAGAATAAAAAA
AAAATGATGAATTGAAAAGGTGGTATGGTGCACTCTCAGTACAATCTGCTCTGATGCCGCATAGTTAAGC
CAGCCCCGACACCCGCCAACACCCGCTGACGCGCCCTGACGGGCTTGTCTGCTCCCGGCATCCGCTTACA
GACAAGCTGTGACCGTCTCCGGGAGCTGCATGTGTCAGAGGTTTTCACCGTCATCACCGAAACGCGCGA
Features (pLannotate 1.2.2; 24 found; start..end, strand, type, name):
     69..572     -  misc_feature   CEN/ARS: S. cerevisiae CEN6 centromere fused to an autonomously replicating sequence
    609..713     +  promoter       AmpR promoter: bla
    714..1574    +  CDS            AmpR: β-lactamase; bla; confers resistance to ampicillin, carbenicillin, and related antibiotics
   1745..2333    +  rep_origin     ori: high-copy-number ColE1/pMB1/pBR322/pUC origin of replication
   2516..2608    +  CDS            lacI (fragment): lac repressor; lacI; The lac repressor binds to the lac operator to inhibit transcription in E. coli. This inhibition can be relieved by adding lactose or isopropyl-β-D-thiogalactopyranoside (IPTG).
   2621..2642    +  protein_bind   CAP binding site: CAP binding activates transcription in the presence of cAMP. E. coli catabolite activator protein
   2657..2687    +  promoter       lac promoter: promoter for the E. coli lac operon
   2695..2711    +  protein_bind   lac operator: The lac repressor binds to the lac operator to inhibit transcription in E. coli. This inhibition can be relieved by adding lactose or isopropyl-β-D-thiogalactopyranoside (IPTG). lac repressor encoded by lacI
   2756..2774    +  promoter       T3 promoter: promoter for bacteriophage T3 RNA polymerase
   2798..3239    +  promoter       GAL1 promoter: S. cerevisiae GAL1; inducible promoter, regulated by Gal4
   3254..3274    +  misc_feature   MCS (fragment): pBluescript multiple cloning site
   3278..3302    +  protein_bind   attB1: mutant version of attB; recombination site for the Gateway® BP reaction BP Clonase™
   3308..4549    +  CDS            TARDBP: TADBP_HUMAN - Also known as TDP43. Experimental evidence at protein level: Swiss-Prot protein existence level 1. RNA-binding protein that is involved in various steps of RNA biogenesis and processing (PubMed:23519609). Preferentially binds, via its two RNA recognition motifs RRM1 and RRM2, to GU-repeats on RNA molecules predominantly localized within long introns and in the 3'UTR of mRNAs (PubMed:23519609, PubMed:24240615, PubMed:24464995). In turn, regulates the splicing of many non-coding and protein-coding RNAs including proteins involved in neuronal survival, as well as mRNAs that encode p
   4554..4578    -  protein_bind   attB2: mutant version of attB; recombination site for the Gateway® BP reaction BP Clonase™
   4582..4629    +  misc_feature   MCS (fragment): pBluescript multiple cloning site
   4630..4877    +  terminator     CYC1 terminator: S. cerevisiae CYC1; transcription terminator for CYC1
   4896..4914    -  promoter       T7 promoter: promoter for bacteriophage T7 RNA polymerase
   4922..5077    +  CDS            lacZα (fragment): LacZα fragment of β-galactosidase; lacZ fragment
   5081..5509    +  rep_origin     f1 ori (sequence partly withheld): f1 bacteriophage origin of replication; arrow indicates direction of (+) strand synthesis
   5537..5588    -  misc_feature   bom (fragment): basis of mobility region from pBR322
   5667..6470    -  CDS            URA3: orotidine-5'-phosphate decarboxylase, required for uracil biosynthesis; S. cerevisiae URA3; yeast auxotrophic marker, counterselectable with 5-fluoroorotic acid (5-FOA)
   6471..6686    -  promoter       URA3 promoter: S. cerevisiae URA3
   6694..6743    -  misc_feature   bom (fragment): basis of mobility region from pBR322
   6845..1       -  CDS            rop (fragment) (across the origin): Rop protein, which maintains plasmids at low copy number; rop
