[The description below was written by a language model from this plasmid's Addgene catalogue record and pLannotate feature annotations shown in this document.]
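Description:
pAG416-GAL-TDP-43-M337V is a 6,879-nt yeast expression plasmid built by Gateway cloning into the pAG416-GAL-ccdB destination backbone. It is a shuttle vector. In Saccharomyces cerevisiae it is maintained through a CEN6/ARS element, which gives stable, centromere-based low-copy inheritance. It is selected there through the URA3 marker under its own promoter, which complements uracil auxotrophy and can be counterselected with 5-fluoroorotic acid. In E. coli it replicates from a high-copy ColE1/pUC-type origin and confers ampicillin resistance through β-lactamase. An f1 origin and several pBluescript-derived remnants are also annotated, including lac promoter/operator sequences, a lacZα fragment, MCS fragments, and T3 and T7 promoters flanking the cassette. These are backbone carry-over rather than functional parts of the yeast payload.

The expression cassette consists of the GAL1 promoter, the human TARDBP (TDP-43) coding sequence flanked by attB1 and attB2 sites, and the CYC1 transcription terminator. The attB sites are the scars left by the Gateway recombination that replaced the ccdB counterselection cassette of the parent vector. No epitope tag or fluorescent reporter is annotated, so the protein appears to be expressed untagged. The GAL1 promoter is regulated by Gal4, so transcription is switched on by galactose. This allows cells to be propagated without expression and then induced on demand.

The insert carries the M337V substitution; the gene is also listed under the alias ALS10. The recorded purpose is simply galactose-inducible expression of TDP-43-M337V in yeast. The record does not describe specific downstream assays.
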