Addgene plasmid #181721: pAG416-GAL-TDP-43-M337V
Purpose: Galactose inducible expression of TDP-43-M337V
Depositing lab: Alejandro Chavez. Depositing organization: Columbia University.
Backbone
  Vector backbone: pAG416-GAL-ccdb
  Vector type: Yeast Expression
Growth in bacteria
  Bacterial resistance: Ampicillin, 100 μg/mL
  Growth temperature: 30°C
  Growth strain: NEB Stable
  Copy number: High Copy
Gene/Insert
  Gene/Insert name: TDP-43
  Species: H. sapiens (human)
  Mutation: M337V
  Entrez Gene: TARDBP (a.k.a. ALS10, TDP-43)
  Cloning method: Gateway Cloning
Terms and licenses: Academic/Nonprofit Terms; Industry Terms: Not Available to Industry
How to cite: pAG416-GAL-TDP-43-M337V was a gift from Alejandro Chavez (Addgene plasmid # 181721 ; http://n2t.net/addgene:181721 ; RRID:Addgene_181721)
