>Addgene plasmid #181721 | pAG416-GAL-TDP-43-M337V | depositor partial sequence | sequence record 351426 | Insert Sequence
ATGTCTGAATATATTCGGGTAACCGAAGATGAGAACGATGAGCCCATTGAAATACCATCGGAAGACGATG
GGACGGTGCTGCTCTCCACGGTTACAGCCCAGTTTCCAGGGGCGTGTGGGCTTCGCTACAGGAATCCAGT
GTCTCAGTGTATGAGAGGTGTCCGGCTGGTAGAAGGAATTCTGCATGCCCCAGATGCTGGCTGGGGAAAT
CTGGTGTATGTTGTCAACTATCCAAAAGATAACAAAAGAAAAATGGATGAGACAGATGCTTCATCAGCAG
TGAAAGTGAAAAGAGCAGTCCAGAAAACATCCGATTTAATAGTGTTGGGTCTCCCATGGAAAACAACCGA
ACAGGACCTGAAAGAGTATTTTAGTACCTTTGGAGAAGTTCTTATGGTGCAGGTCAAGAAAGATCTTAAG
ACTGGTCATTCAAAGGGGTTTGGCTTTGTTCGTTTTACGGAATATGAAACACAAGTGAAAGTAATGTCAC
AGCGACATATGATAGATGGACGATGGTGTGACTGCAAACTTCCTAATTCTAAGCAAAGCCAAGATGAGCC
TTTGAGAAGCAGAAAAGTGTTTGTGGGGCGCTGTACAGAGGACATGACTGAGGATGAGCTGCGGGAGTTC
TTCTCTCAGTACGGGGATGTGATGGATGTCTTCATCCCCAAGCCATTCAGGGCCTTTGCCTTTGTTACAT
TTGCAGATGATCAGATTGCGCAGTCTCTTTGTGGAGAGGACTTGATCATTAAAGGAATCAGCGTTCATAT
ATCCAATGCCGAACCTAAGCACAATAGCAATAGACAGTTAGAAAGAAGTGGAAGATTTGGTGGTAATCCA
GGTGGCTTTGGGAATCAGGGTGGATTTGGTAATAGCAGAGGGGGTGGAGCTGGTTTGGGAAACAATCAAG
GTAGTAATATGGGTGGTGGGATGAACTTTGGTGCGTTCAGCATTAATCCAGCCATGATGGCTGCCGCCCA
GGCAGCACTACAGAGCAGTTGGGGTATGGTGGGCATGTTAGCCAGCCAGCAGAACCAGTCAGGCCCATCG
GGTAATAACCAAAACCAAGGCAACATGCAGAGGGAGCCAAACCAGGCCTTCGGTTCTGGAAATAACTCTT
ATAGTGGCTCTAATTCTGGTGCAGCAATTGGTTGGGGATCAGCATCCAATGCAGGGTCGGGCAGTGGTTT
TAATGGAGGCTTTGGCTCAAGCATGGATTCTAAGTCTTCTGGCTGGGGAATGTAA
